>Addgene plasmid #153892 | pGBW-m4046698 | addgene full sequence | sequence record 300434 | Ginkgo NGS Result
CTCTCGGGATGCATTTTTGTAGAACAAAAAAGAAGTATAGATTCTTTGTTGGTAAAATAGCGCTCTCGCG
TTGCATTTCTGTTCTGTAAAAATGCAGCTCAGATTCTTTGTTTGAAAAATTAGCGCTCTCGCGTTGCATT
TTTGTTTTACAAAAATGAAGCACAGATTCTTCGTTGGTAAAATAGCGCTTTCGCGTTGCATTTCTGTTCT
GTAAAAATGCAGCTCAGATTCTTTGTTTGAAAAATTAGCGCTCTCGCGTTGCATTTTTGTTCTACAAAAT
GAAGCACAGATGCTTCGTTACTCGGGTAATAACTGATATAATTAAATTGAAGCTCTAATTTGTGAGTTTA
GTATACATGCATTTACTTATAATACAGTTTTTTAGTTTTGCTGGCCGCATCTTCTCAAATATGCTTCCCA
GCCTGCTTTTCTGTAACGTTCACCCTCTACCTTAGCATCCCTTCCCTTTGCAAATAGTCCTCTTCCAACA
ATAATAATGTCAGATCCTGTAGAAACCACATCATCCACGGTTCTATACTGTTGACCCAATGCATCTCCCT
TGTCATCTAAACCCACACCGGGTGTCATAATCAACCAATCGTAACCTTCATCTCTTCCACCCATGTCTCT
TTGAGCAATAAAGCCGATAACAAAATCTTTGTCGCTCTTCGCAATGTCAACAGTACCCTTAGTATATTCT
CCAGTAGATAGGGAGCCCTTGCATGACAATTCTGCTAACATCAAAAGGCCTCTAGGTTCCTTTGTTACTT
CTTCTGCCGCCTGCTTCAAACCGCTAACAATACCTGGGCCCACCACACCGTGTGCATTCGTAATGTCTGC
CCATTCTGCTATTCTGTATACACCCGCAGAGTACTGCAATTTGACTGTATTACCAATGTCAGCAAATTTT
CTGTCCTCGAAGAGTAAAAAATTGTACTTGGCGGATAATGCCTTTAGCGGCTTAACTGTGCCCTCCATGG
AAAAATCAGTCAAGATATCCACATGTGTTTTTAGTAAACAAATTTTGGGACCTAATGCTTCAACTAACTC
CAGTAATTCCTTGGTGGTACGAACATCCAATGAAGCACACAAGTTTGTTTGCTTTTCGTGCATGATATTA
AATAGCTTGGCAGCAACAGGACTAGGATGAGTAGCAGCACGTTCCTTATATGTAGCTTTCGACATGATTT
ATCTTCGTTTCCTGCACGTTTTTGTTCTGTGCAGTTGGGTTAAGAATACTGGGCAATTTCATGTTTCTTC
AACACTACATATGCGTATATATACCAATCTAAGTCTGTGCTCCTTCCTTCGTTCTTCCTTCTGTTCGGAG
ATTACCGAATCAAAAAAATTTCAAGGAAACCGTGTACTGCAGTGCACTAGTGGTTCGGCGGCCGCTTTGT
ACAGAAAAAAAAGAAAAATTTGAAATATAAATAACGTTCTTAATACTAACATAACTATTAAAAAAAATAA
ATAGGGACCTAGACTTCAGGTTGTCTAACTCCTTCCTTTTCGGTTAGAGCGGATGTGGGAGGAGGGCGTG
AATGTAAGCGTGACATAACTAATTACATGATATCGACAAAGGAAAAGGGGCCTGTTTATAAGGGAACAGA
GGTCGTTGTTGTTGGCTCATCATAGATTGGTTCCATAACTGGGTTAACTACACCGCTAGAGCCGTCAATA
GTGTGTATTTGAACATGTTCTTCAGGTTCATCGACTATCTTATTGTAGATGAAAAATGTGACGTGTTCCA
CTCCGGTGTCAGTGGACAATTGGGTGCTATACAACTGGTAGTAATCAGAAGTAAAATAGCTGTGTAACAC
TACGCAATCTTTGACACCAGACTCCCACTTTTCAGTGTAACCACCAATTTGGTAGTCATGTTCTGAAATT
GGACTTGTGGTACCGTCCCCGGAGGTGATAACTATAGAGGAAGTAACCGAGTTATATGGAATACAATAAT
CGTAACAGTTGGTGTGCCAACAAAGGAAGTAATTAGCGTCGTATAACAACGGGTTCTTAGAACGACATTT
CCAGCACAACCACAATCTCATAATGATACGAACAAAGTTGATAGATTGCAGGAAATAGACCAAAGCGTAC
AAGTACAGGAATGGAGCTTCTAAACCAGCGGCAACTAGGAGCAAATGGGAATAAACAGTGACAAACAATA
ACAACAGATTACAGACGAAGTGAACACCCTTAGAAAGCGCCAATTGCCATCTCTTTTTTAAAGTAATGAT
CTTACTGGCGGATTGGAAAACAGCCAAGAGAGCGACTCCTACAATCAACCAACCAAAAGGCAAGCTGGCT
TGAATGGGGATAGTAGCGGTTGCCCTAACGAAATCTGATGGAGTAGCATCTTTAATCTCACCCTGCTTTA
GGGTCACTGTGCCGATCGTGAATATTCTCATAAATAAGTCCATTATAGTTTTTTCTCCTTGACGTTAAAG
TATAGAGGTATATTAACAATTTTTTGTTGATACTTTTATGACATTTGAATAAGAAGTAATACAAACTGAA
AATGTTGAAAGTATTAGTTAAAGTGGTTATGCAGCTTTTCCATTTATATATCTGTTAATAGATCAAAAAT
CATCGCTTCGCTGATTAATTACCCCAGAAATAAGGCTAAAAAACTAATCGCATTATCATCCTATGGTTGT
TAATTTGATTCGTTAATTTGAAGGTTTGTGGGGCCAGGTTACTGCCAATTTTTCCTCTTCATAACCATAA
AAGCTAGTATTGTAGAATCTTTATTGTTCGGAGCAGTGCGGCGCGAGGCACATCTGCGTTTCAGGAACGC
GACCGGTGAAGACGAGGACGCACGGAGGAGAGTCTTCCGTCGGAGGGCTGTCGCCCGCTCGGCGGCTTCT
AATCCGTACTTCAATATAGCAAGCGGCCGCTCTAACTGACCATTTAAATCATACCTGACCTCCATAGCAG
AAAGTCAAAAGCCTCCGACCGGAGGCTTTTGACTTGATCGGCACGTAAGAGGTTCCAACTTTCACCATAA
TGAAATAAGATCACTACCGGGCGTATTTTTTGAGTTATCGAGATTTTCAGGAGCTAAGGAAGCTAAAATG
AGTATTCAACATTTCCGTGTCGCCCTTATTCCCTTTTTTGCGGCATTTTGCCTTCCTGTTTTTGCTCACC
CAGAAACGCTGGTGAAAGTAAAAGATGCTGAAGATCAGTTGGGTGCACGAGTGGGTTACATCGAACTGGA
TCTCAACAGCGGTAAGATCCTTGAGAGTTTACGCCCCGAAGAACGTTTTCCAATGATGAGCACTTTTAAA
GTTCTGCTATGTGGCGCGGTATTATCCCGTATTGACGCCGGGCAAGAGCAACTCGGTCGCCGCATACACT
ATTCTCAGAATGACTTGGTTGAGTACTCACCAGTCACAGAAAAGCATCTCACGGATGGCATGACAGTAAG
AGAATTATGCAGTGCTGCCATAACCATGAGTGATAACACTGCGGCCAACTTACTTCTGGCAACGATCGGA
GGACCGAAGGAGCTAACCGCTTTTTTGCACAACATGGGGGATCATGTAACTCGCCTTGATCGTTGGGAAC
CGGAGCTGAATGAAGCCATACCAAACGACGAGCGTGACACCACGATGCCTGTAGCAATGGCAACAACGTT
GCGCAAACTATTAACTGGCGAACTACTTACTCTAGCTTCCCGGCAACAATTAATAGACTGGATGGAGGCG
GATAAAGTTGCAGGATCACTTCTGCGCTCGGCCCTCCCGGCTGGCTGGTTTATTGCTGATAAATCTGGAG
CCGGTGAGCGTGGGTCTCGCGGTATCATTGCAGCACTGGGGCCAGATGGTAAGCCCTCCCGCATCGTAGT
TATCTACACGACGGGGAGTCAGGCAACTATGGATGAACGAAATAGACAGATCGCTGAGATAGGTGCCTCA
CTGATTAAGCATTGGTAAGTGACCAAACAGGAAAAAACCGCCCTTAACATGGCCCGCTTTATCAGAAGCC
AGACATTAACGCTTCTGGAGAAACTCAACGAGCTGGACGCGGATGAACAGGCAGACATCTGTGAATCGCT
TCACGACCACGCTGATGAGCTTTACCGCAGCTGCCTCGCGCGTTTCGGTGATGACGGTGAAAACCTCTGA
TGAGGGCCCAAATGTAATCACCTGGCTCACCTTCGGGTGGGCCTTTCTGCGTTGCTGGCGTTTTTCCATA
GGCTCCGCCCCCCTGACGAGCATCACAAAAATCGATGCTCAAGTCAGAGGTGGCGAAACCCGACAGGACT
ATAAAGATACCAGGCGTTTACCCCTGGAAGCTCCCTCGTGCGCTCTCCTGTTCCGACCCTGCCGCTTACC
GGATACCTGTCCGCCTTTCTCCCTTCGGGAAGCGTGGCGCTTTCTCATAGCTCACGCTGTAGGTATCTCA
GTTCGGTGTAGGTCGTTCGCTCCAAGCTGGGCTGTGTGCACGAACCCCCCGTTCAGCCCGACCGCTGCGC
CTTATCCGGTAACTATCGTCTTGAGTCCAACCCGGTAAGACACGACTTATCGCCACTGGCAGCAGCCACT
GGTAACAGGATTAGCAGAGCGAGGTATGTAGGCGGTGCTACAGAGTTCTTGAAGTGGTGGCCTAACTACG
GCTACACTAGAAGAACAGTATTTGGTATCTGCGCTCTGCTGAAGCCAGTTACCTCGGAAAAAGAGTTGGT
AGCTCTTGATCCGGCAAACAAACCACCGCTGGTAGCGGTGGTTTTTTTGTTTGCAAGCAGCAGATTACGC
GCAGAAAAAAAGGATCTCAAGAAGATCCTTTGATTTTCTACCGAAGAAAGGCCCACCCGTGAAGGTGAGC
CAGTGAGTTGATTGCAGTCCAGTTACGCTGGAGTCAAGCTTGTAACACGCGGCCGCTCGGGAAGTTCCTA
TTCTCTAGCTAGAAAGTATAGGAACTTCAGAGCGCTTTTGAAAACCAAAAGCGCTCTGATGACGCACTTT
CAAAAAACCAAAAACGCACCGGACTGTAACGAGCTACTAAAATATTGCGAATACCGCTTCCACAAACATT
GCTCAAAAGTATCTCTTTGCTATATATCTCTGTGCTATATCCCTATATAACCTACCCATCCACCTTTCGC
TCCTTGAACTTGCATCTAAACTCGACCTCTACATTTTTTATGTTTATCTCTAGTATTACTCTTTAGACAA
AAAAATTGTAGTAAGAACTATTCATAGAGTGAATCGAAAACAATACGAAAATGTAAACATTTCCTATACG
TAGTATATAGAGACAAAATAGAAGAAACCGTTCATAATTTTCTGACCAATGAAGAATCATCAACGCTATC
ACTTTCTGTTCACAAAGTATGCGCAATCCACATCGGTATAGAATATAATCGGGGATGCCTTTATCTTGAA
AAAATGCACCCGCAGCTTCGCTAGTAATCAGTAAACGCGGGAAGTGGAGTCAGGCTTTTTTTATGGAAGA
GAAAATAGACACCAAAGTAGCCTTCTTCTAACCTTAACGGACCTACAGTGCAAAAAGTTATCAAGAGACT
GCATTATAGAGCGCACAAAGGAGAAAAAAAGTAATCTAAGATGCTTTGTTAGAAAAATAGCG
Features (pLannotate 1.2.2; 13 found; start..end, strand, type, name):
    382..1185    -  CDS            URA3: orotidine-5'-phosphate decarboxylase, required for uracil biosynthesis; S. cerevisiae URA3; yeast auxotrophic marker, counterselectable with 5-fluoroorotic acid (5-FOA)
   1186..1362    -  promoter       URA3 promoter (fragment): S. cerevisiae URA3
   1398..1570    -  terminator     CYC1 terminator (fragment): S. cerevisiae CYC1; transcription terminator for CYC1
   1599..2423    -  CDS            AP3A_SARS2: Experimental evidence at protein level: Swiss-Prot protein existence level 1. Plays a role in virus egress via lysosomal trafficking (PubMed:33157038, PubMed:33422265). Forms homotetrameric ion channels (viroporin) localized at endosomes and lysosomes, that may induce deacidification of lysosomes thereby allowing safe virion egress through lysosomal trafficking (By similarity) (PubMed:33157038, PubMed:33422265). Also blocks formation of autolysosomes through binding and sequestering host TMUB1/HOPS on late endosomes. This prevents fusion of autophagosomes with lysosomes, disrupting autophagy a
   2435..2876    -  promoter       GAL1 promoter: S. cerevisiae GAL1; inducible promoter, regulated by Gal4
   2943..2974    +  terminator     tonB terminator: bidirectional E. coli tonB-P14 transcription terminator
   2975..3077    +  promoter       cat promoter: promoter of the E. coli cat gene encoding chloramphenicol acetyltransferase
   3078..3938    +  CDS            AmpR: β-lactamase; bla; confers resistance to ampicillin, carbenicillin, and related antibiotics
   3939..4130    +  CDS            rop: Rop protein, which maintains plasmids at low copy number; rop
   4154..4181    +  terminator     T7Te terminator: phage T7 early transcription terminator
   4193..4780    -  rep_origin     ori: high-copy-number ColE1/pMB1/pBR322/pUC origin of replication
   4802..4831    -  terminator     T3Te terminator: phage T3 early transcription terminator
   4909..299     +  rep_origin     2μ ori (across the origin): yeast 2μ plasmid origin of replication
