[The description below was written by a language model from this plasmid's Addgene catalogue record and pLannotate feature annotations shown in this document.]
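Description:
pGBW-m4046698 is a yeast–E. coli shuttle plasmid for galactose-inducible expression of the SARS-CoV-2 ORF3a protein in Saccharomyces cerevisiae. The sequenced construct is 5,592 nt. In bacteria it replicates from a high-copy ColE1/pUC-type origin and is selected with ampicillin through a β-lactamase gene that the annotation places downstream of a cat promoter. A short rop annotation follows AmpR directly, although the catalogue lists the plasmid as high copy. The bacterial module is insulated by short transcription terminators (tonB, T7Te and T3Te). In yeast, the 2μ origin supports multicopy episomal maintenance. The URA3 marker, with its own promoter fragment, allows selection in ura3 strains on medium lacking uracil, and it can be counterselected with 5-fluoroorotic acid.

The payload is the wild-type ORF3a coding sequence, made by gene synthesis according to the NCBI reference protein. It sits between the S. cerevisiae GAL1 promoter and a CYC1 terminator fragment. GAL1 is regulated by Gal4, so transcription is induced by galactose, which gives controlled expression of a potentially toxic viral membrane protein. No epitope tag, fusion partner or reporter is annotated, so the protein appears to be expressed in native form. The insert size in the catalogue (821 bp) agrees closely with the annotated 825 nt coding feature.

ORF3a is a viroporin that forms ion channels at endosomes and lysosomes and is implicated in virus egress and disruption of autophagy. The record gives the purpose only as yeast expression of this protein; the specific downstream applications are not stated.
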