Addgene plasmid #153892: pGBW-m4046698
Purpose: Yeast expression plasmid for SARS-CoV-2 ORF3a protein
Depositing lab: Ginkgo Bioworks & Benjie Chen. Depositing organization: Ginkgo Bioworks.
Backbone
  Vector backbone: AmpR; 2u URA3
  Backbone size w/o insert (bp): 4078
  Vector type: Yeast Expression
  Selectable markers: URA3
Growth in bacteria
  Bacterial resistance: Ampicillin, 100 μg/mL
  Growth temperature: 37°C
  Growth strain: DH5alpha
  Copy number: High Copy
Gene/Insert
  Gene/Insert name: SARS-CoV-2 ORF3a protein
  Species: Severe acute respiratory syndrome coronavirus 2
  Insert size (bp): 821
  Mutation: wt
  Entrez Gene: ORF3a (a.k.a. GU280_gp03)
  Promoter: pGAL1
  Cloning method: Unknown
Resource information
  A portion of this plasmid was derived from a plasmid made by: GinkgoBioworks
Depositor comments: NCBI reference sequence: YP_009724391.1. Created by gene synthesis with Not1 site.
How to cite: pGBW-m4046698 was a gift from Ginkgo Bioworks & Benjie Chen (Addgene plasmid # 153892 ; http://n2t.net/addgene:153892 ; RRID:Addgene_153892)
